Addgene plasmid #139017: pHM151Env
Purpose: Express HIV Env which is isolated a from IRB approved HIV infected patient samples from Singapore and cloned into expression vector (pcDNA 3.1)
Depositing lab: Anjali Joshi. Depositing organization: Texas Tech University Health Sciences Center El Paso. Publication: HIV-1 subtype CRF01_AE and B differ in utilization of low levels of CCR5, Maraviroc susceptibility and potential N-glycosylation sites. Joshi A, Cox EK, Sedano MJ, Punke EB, Lee RT, Maurer-Stroh S, Kaur P, Ng OT, Garg H. Virology. 2017 Dec;512:222-233. doi: 10.1016/j.virol.2017.09.026. Epub 2017 Oct 9. PubMed 29020646.
Backbone
  Vector backbone: pcDNA3.1D/V5-His-TOPO
  Backbone manufacturer: Invitrogen
  Vector type: Mammalian Expression
  Selectable markers: Neomycin (select with G418)
Growth in bacteria
  Bacterial resistance: Ampicillin, 100 μg/mL
  Growth temperature: 37°C
  Growth strain: DH5alpha
  Copy number: High Copy
Gene/Insert
  Gene/Insert name: HIV-1 Envelope Glycoprotein
  Species: HIV-1
  Insert size (bp): 2500
  GenBank ID: KY213744
  Entrez Gene: env (a.k.a. HIV1gp8)
  Cloning method: TOPO Cloning
Terms and licenses: Academic/Nonprofit Terms; Industry Terms: Not Available to Industry
Depositor comments: HIV-1 infected Patient Samples from Singapore, Reverse Transcribed RNA cloned into expression vector
How to cite: pHM151Env was a gift from Anjali Joshi (Addgene plasmid # 139017 ; http://n2t.net/addgene:139017 ; RRID:Addgene_139017)
