[The description below was written by a language model from this plasmid's Addgene catalogue record and pLannotate feature annotations shown in this document.]
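Description:
pHM151Env is a mammalian expression plasmid built on the Invitrogen pcDNA3.1D/V5-His-TOPO backbone that carries an HIV-1 envelope glycoprotein gene amplified from a patient isolate. According to the record, viral RNA from samples of HIV-1-infected patients in Singapore was reverse transcribed and the product inserted by TOPO cloning. In the 8,489 nt sequenced plasmid, the human CMV immediate-early enhancer and promoter sit upstream of the insert, followed by a T7 promoter. The annotated full-length env open reading frame (about 2.6 kb, in line with the roughly 2.5 kb catalogue insert size) encodes the gp160 precursor of the gp120 surface and gp41 fusion subunits. It is flanked by short fragments annotated as tat upstream and nef downstream, which suggests the amplicon extended beyond env into neighbouring viral sequence. A V5 epitope tag from the backbone lies further downstream, separated from env by the nef fragment; the record does not indicate that it is fused in frame to Env. Transcripts terminate at the bovine growth hormone polyadenylation signal.

The plasmid replicates at high copy in E. coli through a ColE1/pUC-type origin and is selected with ampicillin via β-lactamase; an f1 origin is also present. For mammalian cells, an SV40 early promoter drives the neomycin phosphotransferase gene with an SV40 polyadenylation signal, allowing G418 selection of stable transfectants. The stated purpose is expression of a primary-isolate Env. The associated study compared subtype CRF01_AE and B envelopes for use of low CCR5 levels, Maraviroc susceptibility and potential N-glycosylation sites. The record does not state which subtype this particular clone represents.
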