Features (pLannotate 1.2.2; 23 found; start..end, strand, type, name):
     28..80      -  misc_feature   bom (fragment): basis of mobility region from pBR322
    235..614     +  enhancer       CMV enhancer: human cytomegalovirus immediate early enhancer
    615..818     +  promoter       CMV promoter: human cytomegalovirus (CMV) immediate early promoter
    814..847     +  LTR            5' LTR (truncated) (fragment): truncated 5' long terminal repeat (LTR) from HIV-1
    863..881     +  promoter       T7 promoter: promoter for bacteriophage T7 RNA polymerase
    927..1037    +  CDS            tat (fragment): TAT_HV112 - Experimental evidence at protein level: Swiss-Prot protein existence level 1. Extracellular circulating Tat can be endocytosed by surrounding uninfected cells via the binding to several surface receptors such as CD26, CXCR4, heparan sulfate proteoglycans (HSPG) or LDLR. Neurons are rarely infected, but they internalize Tat via their LDLR. Through its interaction with nuclear HATs, Tat is potentially able to control the acetylation-dependent cellular gene expression. Modulates the expression of many cellular genes involved in cell survival, proliferation or in coding for cytokines o
   1216..3792    +  CDS            env: ENV_HV1JR - Experimental evidence at protein level: Swiss-Prot protein existence level 1. [Transmembrane protein gp41]: Acts as a class I viral fusion protein. Under the current model, the protein has at least 3 conformational states: pre-fusion native state, pre-hairpin intermediate state, and post-fusion hairpin state. During fusion of viral and target intracellular membranes, the coiled coil regions (heptad repeats) assume a trimer-of-hairpins structure, positioning the fusion peptide in close proximity to the C-terminal region of the ectodomain. The formation of this structure appears to d
   3797..3904    +  CDS            nef (fragment): NEF_HV1Z2 - Experimental evidence at protein level: Swiss-Prot protein existence level 1. Extracellular Nef protein targets CD4(+) T-lymphocytes for apoptosis by interacting with CXCR4 surface receptors. From Human immunodeficiency virus type 1 group M subtype D (isolate Z2/CDC-Z34) (HIV-1).
   3987..4028    +  CDS            V5 tag: epitope tag from simian virus 5
   4084..4308    +  polyA_signal   bGH poly(A) signal: bovine growth hormone polyadenylation signal
   4312..4333    +  promoter       SV40 promoter (fragment): SV40 enhancer and early promoter
   4354..4782    +  rep_origin     f1 ori (sequence partly withheld): f1 bacteriophage origin of replication; arrow indicates direction of (+) strand synthesis
   4796..5125    +  promoter       SV40 promoter: SV40 enhancer and early promoter
   5192..5983    +  CDS            neo: KKA2_KLEPN - Also known as kan, nptII. Experimental evidence at protein level: Swiss-Prot protein existence level 1. Resistance to kanamycin, neomycin, paromomycin, ribostamycin, butirosin and gentamicin B. From Klebsiella pneumoniae.
   6009..6167    +  CDS            ble (fragment): BLE_KLEPN - Experimental evidence at protein level: Swiss-Prot protein existence level 1. Binding protein with a strong affinity to the bleomycin family of antibiotics. Binds to CL990; an antimitotic-antibiotic compound. From Klebsiella pneumoniae.
   6162..6283    +  polyA_signal   SV40 poly(A) signal: SV40 polyadenylation signal
   6356..6372    -  protein_bind   lac operator: The lac repressor binds to the lac operator to inhibit transcription in E. coli. This inhibition can be relieved by adding lactose or isopropyl-β-D-thiogalactopyranoside (IPTG). lac repressor encoded by lacI
   6380..6410    -  promoter       lac promoter: promoter for the E. coli lac operon
   6425..6446    -  protein_bind   CAP binding site: CAP binding activates transcription in the presence of cAMP. E. coli catabolite activator protein
   6459..6551    -  CDS            lacI (fragment): lac repressor; lacI; The lac repressor binds to the lac operator to inhibit transcription in E. coli. This inhibition can be relieved by adding lactose or isopropyl-β-D-thiogalactopyranoside (IPTG).
   6734..7322    -  rep_origin     ori: high-copy-number ColE1/pMB1/pBR322/pUC origin of replication
   7493..8353    -  CDS            AmpR: β-lactamase; bla; confers resistance to ampicillin, carbenicillin, and related antibiotics
   8354..8458    -  promoter       AmpR promoter: bla
>Addgene plasmid #139017 | pHM151Env | addgene full sequence | sequence record 275051 | Addgene NGS Result
GACGGATCGGGAGATCTCCCGATCCCCTATGGTGCACTCTCAGTACAATCTGCTCTGATGCCGCATAGTT
AAGCCAGTATCTGCTCCCTGCTTGTGTGTTGGAGGTCGCTGAGTAGTGCGCGAGCAAAATTTAAGCTACA
ACAAGGCAAGGCTTGACCGACAATTGCATGAAGAATCTGCTTAGGGTTAGGCGTTTTGCGCTGCTTCGCG
ATGTACGGGCCAGATATACGCGTTGACATTGATTATTGACTAGTTATTAATAGTAATCAATTACGGGGTC
ATTAGTTCATAGCCCATATATGGAGTTCCGCGTTACATAACTTACGGTAAATGGCCCGCCTGGCTGACCG
CCCAACGACCCCCGCCCATTGACGTCAATAATGACGTATGTTCCCATAGTAACGCCAATAGGGACTTTCC
ATTGACGTCAATGGGTGGAGTATTTACGGTAAACTGCCCACTTGGCAGTACATCAAGTGTATCATATGCC
AAGTACGCCCCCTATTGACGTCAATGACGGTAAATGGCCCGCCTGGCATTATGCCCAGTACATGACCTTA
TGGGACTTTCCTACTTGGCAGTACATCTACGTATTAGTCATCGCTATTACCATGGTGATGCGGTTTTGGC
AGTACATCAATGGGCGTGGATAGCGGTTTGACTCACGGGGATTTCCAAGTCTCCACCCCATTGACGTCAA
TGGGAGTTTGTTTTGGCACCAAAATCAACGGGACTTTCCAAAATGTCGTAACAACTCCGCCCCATTGACG
CAAATGGGCGGTAGGCGTGTACGGTGGGAGGTCTATATAAGCAGAGCTCTCTGGCTAACTAGAGAACCCA
CTGCTTACTGGCTTATCGAAATTAATACGACTCACTATAGGGAGACCCAAGCTGGCTAGTTAAGCTTGGT
ACCGAGCTCGGATCCAGTACCCTTCACCGATCAAGCTTTAGGCATCTCCTATGGCAGGAAGAAGCGGAGA
CAGCGACGAAGAGCTCCTCAAGACAGTAAGACTCATCAAGCTTCTTCATCAAAGCAGTAAGTAGTATATG
TAATGCAAGCTTTAGAGATATATGCAATAGTAGCATTAGTAATAGTAGGAATAATTGCAATAGTTGTGTG
GACTATAGTACTTATAGAATATAAGAAAATATTAAGACAAAGAAGAATAGACAGGTTACTTGAAAGAATA
AGAGAAAGAGCAGAAGACAGTGGCAATGAGAGTGAGGGGGATCAGGAAGAATTACTTATGGAAATGGGGG
AAATGGGGCATCTTATTCCTGGGGATATTGATGATCTGTAGCGCTGCAGACAATTTGTGGGTCACAGTCT
ATTATGGGGTACCTGTGTGGAGAGATGCAAACACCACTCTATTTTGTGCATCAGATGCTAAAGCATATGA
AAGAGAAGGACATAATGTTTGGGCCACACATGCATGTGTACCCACAGACCCCAACCCACAAGAATTGGTA
TTGGAAAATGTGACAGAAGAGTTTAATATGTGGAAAAATAACATGGTAGAACAGATGCATGAGGACATAA
TCAGTTTATGGGATCAAAGCCTAAAACCATGTGTAAAAATAACCCCACTCTGTGTCACATTAAACTGCAC
TAACGCTACCAATAACGCTACCAATAGTAATAATACCAGTAATAAAATAAAGGGGGAGGTAGTAATGAAA
AACTGCTCTTTCAATGTCACCACAGACATAAAAGATAAGAGAATAGAAAGAGCATTGTTTTATAAAGATG
ATTTAGTACAAATAGGGGAGAATAATACTATAGGGGAGAATAATACTATATATAGGTTAATAAGCTGTAA
CTCCTCAGTCATTACCCAAGCCTGTCCAAAGGTATCCTTTGAGCCAATTCCCATACATTATTGTACCCCG
GCTGGTTATGCGATTCTTAAGTGTAATAATAAGACATTTAATGGATCAGGGCTATGTACAAATGTCAGCA
CAGTACAATGTACACATGGAATTAGGCCAGTAGTATCAACTCAACTGCTGTTAAATGGCAGTTTAGCAGA
AGAAGAGGTAGTAATTAGATCTGAAAATTTCACAAACAATGCTAAAACCATAATAGTACAGCTGAAAGAA
GCTGTAGTAATTAATTGCACAAGACCCAACAACAATACAAGAAAAAGTATACATATAGGGCAAGGAAGAG
CATGGTATACAACAGGAGAGGTAGTGGGAGACATAAGACAAGCATATTGTACAATTAACAAAACAAAATG
GAATAACACTTTAAACCAGATAGTTGAAAAATTAAGAGGTCAATTTGGGAATAAAACAATAATCTTTACT
CAGTCCTCAGGAGGGGACCCAGAGATTGTAATGCACAGTTTTAATTGTGGAGGGGAATTTTTCTACTGTA
ATACATCACAACTATTTAATAGTACTTGGAATGGAAATAGTAGTACTTGGGATGGAAATAGTACTAGGGA
GAATAGCACCACAATCACACTCCCGTGCAGAATAAGACAAATTATAAACATGTGGCAGAAAGTAGGAAAA
GCAATGTATGCCCCTCCCATCGCGGGTCCAATTATCTGTTTATCAAACATTACAGGGCTGTTATTAACAA
GAGATGGTGGTGGTAATAATACAATTAATGAGACCTTCAGACCAGGAGGAGGAGATATGAGGGACAATTG
GAGAAGTGAACTATACAAATATAAAGTAGTAAGAATTGAACCATTAGGACTGGCACCCTCCAAGGCAAAG
AGAAGAGTGGTGCAGAGAGAAAAAAGAGCAGTGGGACTAGGAGCGTTGTTCATTGGGTTCTTGGGAGCAG
CAGGAAGCACTATGGGCGCAGCGTCAGTGACGCTGACGGTACAGGCCAGACAATTATTGTCTGGTATAGT
GCAACAGCAGAACAATCTGCTGAGGGCTATTGAGGCGCAACAGCATCTGTTGCAACTCACAGTCTGGGGC
ATCAAGCAGCTCCAGGCAAGAGTCCTGGCTGTGGAAAGATACCTAGGGGATCAACAGCTCCTAGGAATGT
GGGGTTGCTCTGGAAAACTCATTTGCCCCACCTCTGTGCCTTGGAATGCTAGTTGGAGCAATAAATCTCT
GGAAGAGATTTGGAATAACATGACCTGGAGGCAATGGGAGGGAGAAATTGACAATTACACAGGCTTAATA
TACACCTTACTTACAGAATCGCAGAGCCAACAGGAAAAGAATGAACAAGAATTATTAGAATTGGATAAAT
GGGCAAATTTATGGACTTGGTTTGACATATCAAACTGGCTGTGGTATATAAAAATATTCATAATGATAGT
AGGAGGCTTGATAGGCTTAAGAATAGTTTTTACTGTACTTTCTATAATAAATAGAGTTAGGCAGGGATAC
TCACCATTGTCGTTGCAGACCCACCTCCCAGCTCAGAGGGGACCCGACAGGCCAGAAGGAATCGAAGAAG
AAGGTGGAGAGAGAGACAGAGACGGATCCGGACGATTAGTGGGTGGATTCTTGACACTTATCTGGGTCGA
CCTGAGGAGCCTGTTCCTCTACAGCTACCACCGCTTGAGAGACTTACTCTTGATTGTAACGAGGATTGTG
GAACTTCTGGGACGCAGGGGGTGGGAACTCCTCAAGTACTGGTGGAATCTCCTACAGTATTGGAGTCAGG
AACTAAAGAATAGTGCTACTAGCTTGCTCAACACCACAGCCATAGCAGTAGCTGAGGGGACAGATAGGCT
TATAGAATTAGTGCAATTAGCTTTTAGAGCTATTCTCCACATACCTAGAAGAATAAGACAGGGCTTAGAA
AGGGCTTTGCTATAAGATGGGTGGCAAGTGGTCAAAACGCAGTAGGAGTGAATGGCCTGCTGTAAGGGAA
AGAATGCAACAAGTTGAGCCAGCAGCAGAAGGGGTGGGAGCAGTATCTCGAGACGGATCCAGCTAAGGGT
CAAGACAATTCTGCAGATATCCAGCACAGTGGCGGCCGCTCGAGTCTAGAGGGCCCGCGGTTCGAAGGTA
AGCCTATCCCTAACCCTCTCCTCGGTCTCGATTCTACGCGTACCGGTCATCATCACCATCACCATTGAGT
TTAAACCCGCTGATCAGCCTCGACTGTGCCTTCTAGTTGCCAGCCATCTGTTGTTTGCCCCTCCCCCGTG
CCTTCCTTGACCCTGGAAGGTGCCACTCCCACTGTCCTTTCCTAATAAAATGAGGAAATTGCATCGCATT
GTCTGAGTAGGTGTCATTCTATTCTGGGGGGTGGGGTGGGGCAGGACAGCAAGGGGGAGGATTGGGAAGA
CAATAGCAGGCATGCTGGGGATGCGGTGGGCTCTATGGCTTCTGAGGCGGAAAGAACCAGCTGGGGCTCT
AGGGGGTATCCCC
[124 nt withheld, positions 4354-4477]
C
[91 nt withheld, positions 4479-4569]
A
[49 nt withheld, positions 4571-4619]
CCTTTGACGTTGGAGTCCACGTTCTTT
[37 nt withheld, positions 4647-4683]
ACCCTATCTCGGTCTATTCTTTTGATTTATAAGGGATTTTGCCGATTTCGGCCTATTGGTTAAAAAATGA
GCTGATTTAACAAAAATTTAACGCGAATTAATTCTGTGGAATGTGTGTCAGTTAGGGTGTGGAAAGTCCC
CAGGCTCCCCAGCAGGCAGAAGTATGCAAAGCATGCATCTCAATTAGTCAGCAACCAGGTGTGGAAAGTC
CCCAGGCTCCCCAGCAGGCAGAAGTATGCAAAGCATGCATCTCAATTAGTCAGCAACCATAGTCCCGCCC
CTAACTCCGCCCATCCCGCCCCTAACTCCGCCCAGTTCCGCCCATTCTCCGCCCCATGGCTGACTAATTT
TTTTTATTTATGCAGAGGCCGAGGCCGCCTCTGCCTCTGAGCTATTCCAGAAGTAGTGAGGAGGCTTTTT
TGGAGGCCTAGGCTTTTGCAAAAAGCTCCCGGGAGCTTGTATATCCATTTTCGGATCTGATCAAGAGACA
GGATGAGGATCGTTTCGCATGATTGAACAAGATGGATTGCACGCAGGTTCTCCGGCCGCTTGGGTGGAGA
GGCTATTCGGCTATGACTGGGCACAACAGACAATCGGCTGCTCTGATGCCGCCGTGTTCCGGCTGTCAGC
GCAGGGGCGCCCGGTTCTTTTTGTCAAGACCGACCTGTCCGGTGCCCTGAATGAACTGCAGGACGAGGCA
GCGCGGCTATCGTGGCTGGCCACGACGGGCGTTCCTTGCGCAGCTGTGCTCGACGTTGTCACTGAAGCGG
GAAGGGACTGGCTGCTATTGGGCGAAGTGCCGGGGCAGGATCTCCTGTCATCTCACCTTGCTCCTGCCGA
GAAAGTATCCATCATGGCTGATGCAATGCGGCGGCTGCATACGCTTGATCCGGCTACCTGCCCATTCGAC
CACCAAGCGAAACATCGCATCGAGCGAGCACGTACTCGGATGGAAGCCGGTCTTGTCGATCAGGATGATC
TGGACGAAGAGCATCAGGGGCTCGCGCCAGCCGAACTGTTCGCCAGGCTCAAGGCGCGCATGCCCGACGG
CGAGGATCTCGTCGTGACCCATGGCGATGCCTGCTTGCCGAATATCATGGTGGAAAATGGCCGCTTTTCT
GGATTCATCGACTGTGGCCGGCTGGGTGTGGCGGACCGCTATCAGGACATAGCGTTGGCTACCCGTGATA
TTGCTGAAGAGCTTGGCGGCGAATGGGCTGACCGCTTCCTCGTGCTTTACGGTATCGCCGCTCCCGATTC
GCAGCGCATCGCCTTCTATCGCCTTCTTGACGAGTTCTTCTGAGCGGGACTCTGGGGTTCGCGAAATGAC
CGACCAAGCGACGCCCAACCTGCCATCACGAGATTTCGATTCCACCGCCGCCTTCTATGAAAGGTTGGGC
TTCGGAATCGTTTTCCGGGACGCCGGCTGGATGATCCTCCAGCGCGGGGATCTCATGCTGGAGTTCTTCG
CCCACCCCAACTTGTTTATTGCAGCTTATAATGGTTACAAATAAAGCAATAGCATCACAAATTTCACAAA
TAAAGCATTTTTTTCACTGCATTCTAGTTGTGGTTTGTCCAAACTCATCAATGTATCTTATCATGTCTGT
ATACCGTCGACCTCTAGCTAGAGCTTGGCGTAATCATGGTCATAGCTGTTTCCTGTGTGAAATTGTTATC
CGCTCACAATTCCACACAACATACGAGCCGGAAGCATAAAGTGTAAAGCCTGGGGTGCCTAATGAGTGAG
CTAACTCACATTAATTGCGTTGCGCTCACTGCCCGCTTTCCAGTCGGGAAACCTGTCGTGCCAGCTGCAT
TAATGAATCGGCCAACGCGCGGGGAGAGGCGGTTTGCGTATTGGGCGCTCTTCCGCTTCCTCGCTCACTG
ACTCGCTGCGCTCGGTCGTTCGGCTGCGGCGAGCGGTATCAGCTCACTCAAAGGCGGTAATACGGTTATC
CACAGAATCAGGGGATAACGCAGGAAAGAACATGTGAGCAAAAGGCCAGCAAAAGGCCAGGAACCGTAAA
AAGGCCGCGTTGCTGGCGTTTTTCCATAGGCTCCGCCCCCCTGACGAGCATCACAAAAATCGACGCTCAA
GTCAGAGGTGGCGAAACCCGACAGGACTATAAAGATACCAGGCGTTTCCCCCTGGAAGCTCCCTCGTGCG
CTCTCCTGTTCCGACCCTGCCGCTTACCGGATACCTGTCCGCCTTTCTCCCTTCGGGAAGCGTGGCGCTT
TCTCATAGCTCACGCTGTAGGTATCTCAGTTCGGTGTAGGTCGTTCGCTCCAAGCTGGGCTGTGTGCACG
AACCCCCCGTTCAGCCCGACCGCTGCGCCTTATCCGGTAACTATCGTCTTGAGTCCAACCCGGTAAGACA
CGACTTATCGCCACTGGCAGCAGCCACTGGTAACAGGATTAGCAGAGCGAGGTATGTAGGCGGTGCTACA
GAGTTCTTGAAGTGGTGGCCTAACTACGGCTACACTAGAAGAACAGTATTTGGTATCTGCGCTCTGCTGA
AGCCAGTTACCTTCGGAAAAAGAGTTGGTAGCTCTTGATCCGGCAAACAAACCACCGCTGGTAGCGGTGG
TTTTTTTGTTTGCAAGCAGCAGATTACGCGCAGAAAAAAAGGATCTCAAGAAGATCCTTTGATCTTTTCT
ACGGGGTCTGACGCTCAGTGGAACGAAAACTCACGTTAAGGGATTTTGGTCATGAGATTATCAAAAAGGA
TCTTCACCTAGATCCTTTTAAATTAAAAATGAAGTTTTAAATCAATCTAAAGTATATATGAGTAAACTTG
GTCTGACAGTTACCAATGCTTAATCAGTGAGGCACCTATCTCAGCGATCTGTCTATTTCGTTCATCCATA
GTTGCCTGACTCCCCGTCGTGTAGATAACTACGATACGGGAGGGCTTACCATCTGGCCCCAGTGCTGCAA
TGATACCGCGAGACCCACGCTCACCGGCTCCAGATTTATCAGCAATAAACCAGCCAGCCGGAAGGGCCGA
GCGCAGAAGTGGTCCTGCAACTTTATCCGCCTCCATCCAGTCTATTAATTGTTGCCGGGAAGCTAGAGTA
AGTAGTTCGCCAGTTAATAGTTTGCGCAACGTTGTTGCCATTGCTACAGGCATCGTGGTGTCACGCTCGT
CGTTTGGTATGGCTTCATTCAGCTCCGGTTCCCAACGATCAAGGCGAGTTACATGATCCCCCATGTTGTG
CAAAAAAGCGGTTAGCTCCTTCGGTCCTCCGATCGTTGTCAGAAGTAAGTTGGCCGCAGTGTTATCACTC
ATGGTTATGGCAGCACTGCATAATTCTCTTACTGTCATGCCATCCGTAAGATGCTTTTCTGTGACTGGTG
AGTACTCAACCAAGTCATTCTGAGAATAGTGTATGCGGCGACCGAGTTGCTCTTGCCCGGCGTCAATACG
GGATAATACCGCGCCACATAGCAGAACTTTAAAAGTGCTCATCATTGGAAAACGTTCTTCGGGGCGAAAA
CTCTCAAGGATCTTACCGCTGTTGAGATCCAGTTCGATGTAACCCACTCGTGCACCCAACTGATCTTCAG
CATCTTTTACTTTCACCAGCGTTTCTGGGTGAGCAAAAACAGGAAGGCAAAATGCCGCAAAAAAGGGAAT
AAGGGCGACACGGAAATGTTGAATACTCATACTCTTCCTTTTTCAATATTATTGAAGCATTTATCAGGGT
TATTGTCTCATGAGCGGATACATATTTGAATGTATTTAGAAAAATAAACAAATAGGGGTTCCGCGCACAT
TTCCCCGAAAAGTGCCACCTGACGTC
